>Addgene plasmid #212572 | pTwist-SARS-CoV-2 Spike-deltaC18 HK.3 | addgene full sequence | sequence record 431581 | Addgene NGS Result
ATGTTTGTGTTCCTCGTTCTCCTGCCCCTCGTTTCTTCCCAATGCGTGAACCTCATAACTAGAACGCAGT
CTTACACGAACTCTTTTACTCGTGGAGTATACTATCCCGATAAAGTCTTTAGGTCCAGTGTCCTTCATTC
TACTCATGACCTTTTCCTGCCATTCTTCTCAAATGTCACCTGGTTCCATGCTATCCACGTTTCTGGCACC
AACGGAACTAAACGATTTGATAATCCCGCCTTGCCATTTAACGATGGCGTATACTTTGCCTCAACGGAGA
AGTCCAACATTATCCGGGGATGGATATTTGGCACCACCCTGGACTCCAAGACACAGTCTCTCCTCATTGT
GAACAACGCCACCAATGTCGTCATCAAAGTCTGTGAATTTCAATTTTGTAACGATCCCTTTCTCGATGTT
TATCAGAAGAATAACAAGTCTTGGATGGAGTCAGAGTTCCGCGTTTACAGTTCCGCTAACAACTGTACTT
TTGAGTACGTTTCCCAACCATTTCTCATGGATCTTGAAGGGAAGGAAGGCAACTTCAAGAATCTCCGCGA
ATTTGTGTTTAAGAATATAGACGGCTACTTCAAAATTTATAGCAAGCATACCCCGATAAATCTGGAGCGG
GATCTCCCTCAAGGCTTCTCCGCGTTGGAACCCCTCGTGGACTTGCCGATTGGCATCAACATCACCCGGT
TCCAAACCCTTCTTGCCCTTCATCGAAGCTACCTCACGCCTGTCGACAGTAGTAGTGGTTGGACAGCGGG
CGCAGCAGCCTACTATGTGGGATATTTGCAACCACGCACCTTTCTTCTCAAATATAACGAAAACGGAACA
ATTACCGATGCCGTAGACTGTGCCCTCGATCCCCTGTCCGAAACTAAATGCACACTCAAGTCCTTCACAG
TTGAGAAAGGCATATACCAAACCAGTAACTTCCGCGTCCAACCCACCGAATCCATTGTTCGATTCCCTAA
CATCACCAATTTGTGTCCTTTCCATGAAGTATTTAATGCCACTACATTTGCATCAGTTTATGCCTGGAAT
CGCAAGCGAATATCAAATTGTGTTGCAGATTATAGTGTCATCTATAATTTCGCACCATTCTTCGCTTTTA
AGTGTTATGGGGTCAGCCCTACGAAATTGAATGACTTGTGTTTTACCAACGTTTACGCAGATTCTTTCGT
CATACGCGGCAACGAAGTCAGCCAGATTGCACCGGGGCAAACCGGAAATATAGCAGACTATAATTATAAG
TTGCCGGATGACTTCACCGGCTGCGTTATAGCATGGAACTCCAATAAGCTCGATTCAAAACCCAGCGGCA
ACTATAATTATCTTTACCGCTTTTTACGCAAGTCAAAGCTGAAGCCCTTTGAACGTGACATCTCCACCGA
AATTTATCAAGCTGGCAACAAACCATGTAATGGAGTGGCAGGGCCTAACTGTTATTCTCCCCTTCAATCA
TACGGATTTCGACCAACATATGGGGTGGGCCATCAACCATATCGGGTGGTAGTCTTGAGCTTTGAGCTGC
TCCACGCACCGGCTACAGTTTGCGGACCGAAGAAAAGCACTAACCTGGTGAAGAATAAATGTGTGAACTT
CAACTTTAATGGGCTCACCGGAACAGGGGTGCTGACAGAATCAAACAAGAAATTTCTCCCTTTTCAACAA
TTTGGTAGAGACATTGCCGATACCACAGATGCCGTCCGCGATCCGCAAACACTGGAAATCCTCGATATAA
CACCCTGTAGCTTCGGCGGGGTCAGCGTGATAACTCCCGGAACGAACACATCCAACCAAGTGGCTGTCCT
GTATCAAGGTGTCAACTGTACCGAAGTCCCTGTGGCGATACACGCCGACCAACTGACACCCACCTGGAGA
GTCTACTCAACAGGTTCCAATGTCTTTCAAACTAGAGCGGGTTGTCTCATTGGCGCTGAGTATGTCAATA
ATTCATACGAATGTGATATTCCTATTGGGGCAGGAATCTGTGCGTCTTATCAAACTCAAACGAAATCACA
CCGGCGCGCTCGCTCAGTAGCCAGCCAGTCCATAATCGCCTATACCATGAGTCTCGGGGCTGAGAACTCC
GTGGCTTATTCAAACAATTCCATCGCAATCCCAACTAACTTTACCATTAGCGTTACCACGGAAATCTTGC
CCGTCAGCATGACTAAGACGAGCGTAGACTGTACGATGTATATCTGTGGGGATTCCACCGAGTGTAGCAA
CCTCTTGCTTCAATACGGGTCTTTCTGTACTCAACTCAAACGAGCATTGACCGGAATTGCGGTCGAACAA
GACAAGAATACCCAAGAGGTGTTCGCACAAGTAAAGCAAATATACAAAACGCCGCCAATCAAATATTTTG
GCGGGTTTAATTTTAGCCAAATACTGCCAGACCCATCTAAGCCTTCAAAACGCAGCTTTATCGAGGATCT
GCTGTTCAACAAAGTTACGTTGGCTGACGCGGGTTTCATTAAGCAGTATGGGGATTGTTTGGGAGACATT
GCGGCCCGCGACCTTATCTGTGCTCAAAAATTCAATGGGTTGACAGTTCTGCCCCCTCTGCTCACTGATG
AGATGATTGCACAGTATACATCAGCATTGTTGGCAGGAACCATTACATCCGGCTGGACTTTTGGCGCGGG
TGCGGCCCTTCAAATACCTTTCGCTATGCAAATGGCTTACAGATTCAATGGGATTGGTGTCACGCAAAAT
GTATTGTATGAAAATCAGAAGCTGATCGCTAATCAATTTAACAGCGCGATTGGCAAGATCCAAGATTCAC
TGTCAAGCACAGCGTCCGCCCTCGGCAAACTCCAAGATGTTGTGAATCATAACGCCCAGGCCCTGAATAC
CCTCGTGAAGCAACTGAGTTCTAAATTCGGCGCAATCTCCAGCGTCCTCAACGACATATTGTCCAGACTT
GATAAGGTGGAAGCCGAGGTGCAAATTGATCGGCTCATCACAGGCAGGCTCCAGTCACTCCAAACTTATG
TGACACAACAGTTGATCCGGGCTGCTGAGATACGAGCAAGCGCCAACCTGGCCGCCACTAAAATGTCAGA
GTGCGTGCTCGGGCAGTCCAAACGGGTTGACTTTTGTGGCAAGGGCTATCACTTGATGTCCTTCCCCCAA
TCCGCCCCACATGGAGTGGTCTTTCTCCACGTCACTTATGTCCCTGCTCAAGAGAAGAACTTTACGACAG
CTCCAGCAATCTGTCACGATGGCAAAGCGCACTTTCCCAGGGAAGGCGTTTTCGTCAGTAATGGCACGCA
TTGGTTTGTGACCCAAAGGAATTTCTATGAACCCCAAATCATAACCACTGACAATACATTTGTCTCAGGC
AACTGTGATGTGGTCATTGGGATCGTGAACAACACGGTATATGATCCCCTGCAACCCGAGTTGGATAGCT
TCAAAGAGGAATTGGATAAATACTTTAAGAATCATACTTCACCCGATGTTGATCTCGGGGACATATCAGG
AATAAATGCAAGTGTCGTCAACATTCAGAAAGAGATTGATCGCCTTAATGAGGTCGCCAAGAACTTGAAT
GAATCTTTGATCGACTTGCAAGAACTGGGCAAATACGAACAATATATTAAATGGCCCTGGTACATTTGGT
TGGGCTTTATCGCCGGACTTATAGCTATCGTTATGGTCACAATTATGTTGTGCTGTATGACTAGCTGTTG
TTCCTGCTTGAAAGGATGTTGCAGTTGCGGATCTTGTTGTAAATAAAGGATCCTCTAGAAGTTGTCTCCT
CCTGCACTGACTGACTGATACAATCGATTTCTGGATCCGCAGGCCTAATCAACCTCTGGATTACAAAATT
TGTGAAAGATTGACTGGTATTCTTAACTATGTTGCTCCTTTTACGCTATGTGGATACGCTGCTTTAATGC
CTTTGTATCATGCTATTGCTTCCCGTATGGCTTTCATTTTCTCCTCCTTGTATAAATCCTGGTTGCTGTC
TCTTTATGAGGAGTTGTGGCCCGTTGTCAGGCAACGTGGCGTGGTGTGCACTGTGTTTGCTGACGCAACC
CCCACTGGTTGGGGCATTGCCACCACCTGTCAGCTCCTTTCCGGGACTTTCGCTTTCCCCCTCCCTATTG
CCACGGCGGAACTCATCGCCGCCTGCCTTGCCCGCTGCTGGACAGGGGCTCGGCTGTTGGGCACTGACAA
TTCCGTGGTGTTGTCGGGGAAGCTGACGTCCTTTCCATGGCTGCTCGCCTGTGTTGCCACCTGGATTCTG
CGCGGGACGTCCTTCTGCTACGTCCCTTCGGCCCTCAATCCAGCGGACCTTCCTTCCCGCGGCCTGCTGC
CGGCTCTGCGGCCTCTTCCGCGTCTTCGCCTTCGCCCTCAGACGAGTCGGATCTCCCTTTGGGCCGCCTC
CCCGCCTGTCTAGCTTGACTGACTGAGATACAGCGTACCTTCAGCTCACAGACATGATAAGATACATTGA
TGAGTTTGGACAAACCACAACTAGAATGCAGTGAAAAAAATGCTTTATTTGTGAAATTTGTGATGCTATT
GCTTTATTTGTAACCATTATAAGCTGCAATAAACAAGTTAACAACAACAATTGCATTCATTTTATGTTTC
AGGTTCAGGGGGAGGTGTGGGAGGTTTTTTAAAGCAAGTAAAACCTCTACAAATGTGGTATTGGCCCATC
TCTATCGGTATCGTAGCATAACCCCTTGGGGCCTCTAAACGGGTCTTGAGGGGTTTTTTGTGCCCCTCGG
GCCGGATTGCTATCTACCGGCATTGGCGCAGAAAAAAATGCCTGATGCGACGCTGCGCGTCTTATACTCC
CACATATGCCAGATTCAGCAACGGATACGGCTTCCCCAACTTGCCCACTTCCATACGTGTCCTCCTTACC
AGAAATTTATCCTTAAGGTCGTCAGCTATCCTGCAGGCGATCTCTCGATTTCGATCAAGACATTCCTTTA
ATGGTCTTTTCTGGACACCACTAGGGGTCAGAAGTAGTTCATCAAACTTTCTTCCCTCCCTAATCTCATT
GGTTACCTTGGGCTATCGAAACTTAATTAAGCGATCTGCATCTCAATTAGTCAGCAACCATAGTCCCGCC
CCTAACTCCGCCCATCCCGCCCCTAACTCCGCCCAGTTCCGCCCATTCTCCGCCCCATCGCTGACTAATT
TTTTTTATTTATGCAGAGGCCGAGGCCGCCTCGGCCTCTGAGCTATTCCAGAAGTAGTGAGGAGGCTTTT
TTGGAGGCCTAGGCTTTTGCAAAGGAGGTAGCCAACATGATTGAACAAGATGGATTGCACGCAGGTTCTC
CCGCCGCTTGGGTGGAGAGGCTATTCGGCTATGACTGGGCACAACAGACAATCGGCTGCTCTGATGCCGC
CGTGTTCCGGCTGTCAGCGCAGGGGCGCCCGGTTCTTTTTGTCAAGACCGACCTGTCCGGTGCCCTGAAT
GAACTCCAGGACGAGGCAGCGCGGCTATCGTGGCTGGCCACGACGGGCGTTCCTTGCGCAGCTGTGCTCG
ACGTTGTCACTGAAGCGGGAAGGGACTGGCTGCTATTGGGCGAAGTGCCGGGGCAGGATCTCCTGTCATC
TCACCTTGCTCCTGCCGAGAAAGTATCCATCATGGCTGATGCAATGCGGCGGCTGCATACGCTTGATCCG
GCTACCTGCCCATTCGACCACCAAGCGAAACATCGCATCGAGCGAGCACGTACTCGGATGGAAGCCGGTC
TTGTCGATCAGGATGATCTGGACGAAGAGCATCAGGGGCTCGCGCCAGCCGAACTGTTCGCCAGGCTCAA
GGCGCGGATGCCCGACGGCGAGGATCTCGTCGTGACCCACGGCGATGCCTGCTTGCCGAATATCATGGTG
GAAAATGGCCGCTTTTCTGGATTCATCGACTGTGGCCGGCTGGGTGTGGCGGACCGCTATCAGGACATAG
CGTTGGCTACCCGTGATATTGCTGAAGAGCTTGGCGGCGAATGGGCTGACCGCTTCCTCGTGCTTTACGG
TATCGCCGCTCCCGATTCGCAGCGCATCGCCTTCTATCGCCTTCTTGACGAGTTCTTCTAGTATGTAAGC
CCTGTGCCTTCTAGTTGCCAGCCATCTGTTGTTTGCCCCTCCCCCGTGCCTTCCTTGACCCTGGAAGGTG
CCACTCCCACTGTCCTTTCCTAATAAAATGAGGAAATTGCATCGCATTGTCTGAGTAGGTGTCATTCTAT
TCTGGGGGGTGGGGTGGGGCAGGACAGCAAGGGGGAGGATTGGGAAGACAATAGCAGGCATGCTGGGGAT
GCGGTGGGCTCTATGGTTAATTAACCAGTCAAGTCAGCTACTTGGCGAGATCGACTTGTCTGGGTTTCGA
CTACGCTCAGAATTGCGTCAGTCAAGTTCGATCTGGTCCTTGCTATTGCACCCGTTCTCCGATTACGAGT
TTCATTTAAATCATGTGAGCAAAAGGCCAGCAAAAGGCCAGGAACCGTAAAAAGGCCGCGTTGCTGGCGT
TTTTCCATAGGCTCCGCCCCCCTGACGAGCATCACAAAAATCGACGCTCAAGTCAGAGGTGGCGAAACCC
GACAGGACTATAAAGATACCAGGCGTTTCCCCCTGGAAGCTCCCTCGTGCGCTCTCCTGTTCCGACCCTG
CCGCTTACCGGATACCTGTCCGCCTTTCTCCCTTCGGGAAGCGTGGCGCTTTCTCATAGCTCACGCTGTA
GGTATCTCAGTTCGGTGTAGGTCGTTCGCTCCAAGCTGGGCTGTGTGCACGAACCCCCCGTTCAGCCCGA
CCGCTGCGCCTTATCCGGTAACTATCGTCTTGAGTCCAACCCGGTAAGACACGACTTATCGCCACTGGCA
GCAGCCACTGGTAACAGGATTAGCAGAGCGAGGTATGTAGGCGGTGCTACAGAGTTCTTGAAGTGGTGGC
CTAACTACGGCTACACTAGAAGAACAGTATTTGGTATCTGCGCTCTGCTGAAGCCAGTTACCTTCGGAAA
AAGAGTTGGTAGCTCTTGATCCGGCAAACAAACCACCGCTGGTAGCGGTGGTTTTTTTGTTTGCAAGCAG
CAGATTACGCGCAGAAAAAAAGGATCTCAAGAAGATCCTTTGATCTTTTCTACGGGGTCTGACGCTCAGT
GGAACGAAAACTCACGTTAAGGGATTTTGGTCATGAGATTATCAAAAAGGATCTTCACCTAGATCCTTTT
AAATTAAAAATGAAGTTTTAAATCAATCTAAAGTATATATGAGTAAACTTGGTCTGACAGTTACCAATGC
TTAATCAGTGAGGCACCTATCTCAGCGATCTGTCTATTTCGTTCATCCATAGTTGCATTTAAATTTCCGA
ACTCTCCAAGGCCCTCGTCGGAAAATCTTCAAACCTTTCGTCCGATCCATCTTGCAGGCTACCTCTCGAA
CGAACTATCGCAAGTCTCTTGGCCGGCCTTGCGCCTTGGCTATTGCTTGGCAGCGCCTATCGCCAGGTAT
TACTCCAATCCCGAATATCCGAGATCGGGATCACCCGAGAGAAGTTCAACCTACATCCTCAATCCCGATC
TATCCGAGATCCGAGGAATATCGAAATCGGGGCGCGCCTGGTGTACCGAGAACGATCCTCTCAGTGCGAG
TCTCGACGATCCATATCGTTGCTTGGCAGTCAGCCAGTCGGAATCCAGCTTGGGACCCAGGAAGTCCAAT
CGTCAGATATTGTACTCAAGCCTGGTCACGGCAGCGTACCGATCTGTTTAAACCTAGATATTGATAGTCT
GATCGGTCAACGTATAATCGAGTCCTAGCTTTTGCAAACATCTATCAAGAGACAGGATCAGCAGGAGGCT
TTCGCATGAGTATTCAACATTTCCGTGTCGCCCTTATTCCCTTTTTTGCGGCATTTTGCCTTCCTGTTTT
TGCTCACCCAGAAACGCTGGTGAAAGTAAAAGATGCTGAAGATCAGTTGGGTGCGCGAGTGGGTTACATC
GAACTGGATCTCAACAGCGGTAAGATCCTTGAGAGTTTTCGCCCCGAAGAACGCTTTCCAATGATGAGCA
CTTTTAAAGTTCTGCTATGTGGCGCGGTATTATCCCGTATTGACGCCGGGCAAGAGCAACTCGGTCGCCG
CATACACTATTCTCAGAATGACTTGGTTGAGTATTCACCAGTCACAGAAAAGCATCTTACGGATGGCATG
ACAGTAAGAGAATTATGCAGTGCTGCCATAACCATGAGTGATAACACTGCGGCCAACTTACTTCTGACAA
CGATTGGAGGACCGAAGGAGCTAACCGCTTTTTTGCACAACATGGGGGATCATGTAACTCGCCTTGATCG
TTGGGAACCGGAGCTGAATGAAGCCATACCAAACGACGAGCGTGACACCACGATGCCTGTAGCAATGGCA
ACAACCTTGCGTAAACTATTAACTGGCGAACTACTTACTCTAGCTTCCCGGCAACAGTTGATAGACTGGA
TGGAGGCGGATAAAGTTGCAGGACCACTTCTGCGCTCGGCCCTTCCGGCTGGCTGGTTTATTGCTGATAA
ATCTGGAGCCGGTGAGCGTGGGTCTCGCGGTATCATTGCAGCACTGGGGCCAGATGGTAAGCCCTCCCGT
ATCGTAGTTATCTACACGACGGGGAGTCAGGCAACTATGGATGAACGAAATAGACAGATCGCTGAGATAG
GTGCCTCACTGATTAAGCATTGGTAACCGATTCTAGGTGCATTGGCGCAGAAAAAAATGCCTGATGCGAC
GCTGCGCGTCTTATACTCCCACATATGCCAGATTCAGCAACGGATACGGCTTCCCCAACTTGCCCACTTC
CATACGTGTCCTCCTTACCAGAAATTTATCCTTAAGATCCCGAATCGTTTAAACTCGACTCTGGCTCTAT
CGAATCTCCGTCGTTTCGAGCTTACGCGAACAGCCGTGGCGCTCATTTGCTCGTCGGGCATCGAATCTCG
TCAGCTATCGTCAGCTTACCTTTTTGGCAGCGATCGCGGCTCCCGACATCTTGGACCATTAGCTCCACAG
GTATCTTCTTCCCTCTAGTGGTCATAACAGCAGCTTCAGCTACCTCTCAATTCAAAAAACCCCTCAAGAC
CCGTTTAGAGGCCCCAAGGGGTTATGCTATCAATCGTTGCGTTACACACACAAAAAACCAACACACATCC
ATCTTCGATGGATAGCGATTTTATTATCTAACTGCTGATCGAGTGTAGCCAGATCTAGTAATCAATTACG
GGGTCATTAGTTCATAGCCCATATATGGAGTTCCGCGTTACATAACTTACGGTAAATGGCCCGCCTGGCT
GACCGCCCAACGACCCCCGCCCATTGACGTCAATAATGACGTATGTTCCCATAGTAACGCCAATAGGGAC
TTTCCATTGACGTCAATGGGTGGAGTATTTACGGTAAACTGCCCACTTGGCAGTACATCAAGTGTATCAT
ATGCCAAGTACGCCCCCTATTGACGTCAATGACGGTAAATGGCCCGCCTGGCATTATGCCCAGTACATGA
CCTTATGGGACTTTCCTACTTGGCAGTACATCTACGTATTAGTCATCGCTATTACCATGCTGATGCGGTT
TTGGCAGTACATCAATGGGCGTGGATAGCGGTTTGACTCACGGGGATTTCCAAGTCTCCACCCCATTGAC
GTCAATGGGAGTTTGTTTTGGCACCAAAATCAACGGGACTTTCCAAAATGTCGTAACAACTCCGCCCCAT
TGACGCAAATGGGCGGTAGGCGTGTACGGTGGGAGGTCTATATAAGCAGAGCTGGTTTAGTGAACCGTCA
GATCGCCTGGAGACGCCATCCACGCTGTTTTGACCTCCATAGAAGACACCGGGACCGATCCAGCCTCCCC
TCGAAGCTTACATGTGGTACCGAGCTCGGATCCTGAGAACTTCAGGGTGAGTCTATGGGACCCTTGATGT
TTTCTTTCCCCTTCTTTTCTATGGTTAAGTTCATGTCATAGGAAGGGGAGAAGTAACAGGGTACACATAT
TGACCAAATCAGGGTAATTTTGCATTTGTAATTTTAAAAAATGCTTTCTTCTTTTAATATACTTTTTTGT
TTATCTTATTTCTAATACTTTCCCTAATCTCTTTCTTTCAGGGCAATAATGATACAATGTATCATGCCTC
TTTGCACCATTCTAAAGAATAACAGTGATAATTTCTGGGTTAAGGCAATAGCAATATTTCTGCATATAAA
TATTTCTGCATATAAATTGTAACTGATGTAAGAGGTTTCATATTGCTAATAGCAGCTACAATCCAGCTAC
CATTCTGCTTTTATTTTATGGTTGGGATAAGGCTGGATTATTCTGAGTCCAAGCTAGGCCCTTTTGCTAA
TCATGTTCATACCTCTTATCTTCCTCCCACAGCTCCTGGGCAACGTGCTGGTCTGTGTGCTGGCCCATCA
CTTTGGCAAAGGCGGCCGCC
Features (pLannotate 1.2.2; 21 found; start..end, strand, type, name):
      1..3753    +  CDS            S: SPIKE_SARS2 - Experimental evidence at protein level: Swiss-Prot protein existence level 1. [Spike glycoprotein]: May down-regulate host tetherin (BST2) by lysosomal degradation, thereby counteracting its antiviral activity. From Severe acute respiratory syndrome coronavirus 2 (2019-nCoV) (SARS-CoV-2).
   3827..4415    +  misc_feature   WPRE: woodchuck hepatitis virus posttranscriptional regulatory element
   4468..4589    -  polyA_signal   SV40 poly(A) signal: SV40 polyadenylation signal
   4612..4681    -  CDS            large T antigen (fragment): large T antigen from SV40 (simian virus 40)
   4704..4750    +  terminator     T7 terminator: transcription terminator for bacteriophage T7 RNA polymerase
   4780..4916    +  terminator     rrnG terminator: transcription terminator from the E. coli ribosomal RNA rrnG operon (Albrechtsen et al., 1991)
   4961..5032    +  misc_feature   3' β-globin insulator: insulator downstream of the human β-globin locus (Farrell et al., 2002)
   5077..5273    +  promoter       SV40 promoter: SV40 early promoter
   5287..6078    +  CDS            neo: KKA2_KLEPN - Also known as kan, nptII. Experimental evidence at protein level: Swiss-Prot protein existence level 1. Resistance to kanamycin, neomycin, paromomycin, ribostamycin, butirosin and gentamicin B. From Klebsiella pneumoniae.
   6092..6316    +  polyA_signal   bGH poly(A) signal: bovine growth hormone polyadenylation signal
   6512..7100    -  rep_origin     ori: high-copy-number ColE1/pMB1/pBR322/pUC origin of replication
   7272..7336    -  CDS            bla(M) (fragment): β-lactamase lacking the signal sequence; bla(M); allows cytosolic expression of β-lactamase
   7846..8706    +  CDS            AmpR: β-lactamase; bla; confers resistance to ampicillin, carbenicillin, and related antibiotics
   8719..8855    +  terminator     rrnG terminator: transcription terminator from the E. coli ribosomal RNA rrnG operon (Albrechtsen et al., 1991)
   9007..9078    +  misc_feature   5' β-globin insulator: insulator upstream of the human β-globin locus (Farrell et al., 2002)
   9083..9129    -  terminator     T7 terminator: transcription terminator for bacteriophage T7 RNA polymerase
   9147..9195    -  polyA_signal   poly(A) signal: synthetic polyadenylation signal
   9276..9579    +  enhancer       CMV enhancer: human cytomegalovirus immediate early enhancer
   9652..9669    -  promoter       CMV promoter (fragment): human cytomegalovirus (CMV) immediate early promoter
   9732..9783    +  promoter       CMVd2 promoter: truncated human cytomegalovirus (CMV) immediate early promoter that yields moderately reduced expression relative to the full-length promoter
   9917..10392   +  intron         β-globin intron: internally truncated intron from human β-globin
