[The description below was written by a language model from this plasmid's Addgene catalogue record and pLannotate feature annotations shown in this document.]
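Description:
pTwist-SARS-CoV-2 Spike-deltaC18 HK.3 is a mammalian expression plasmid built on the Twist pTwist-CMV-BetaGlobin-WPRE-Neo backbone that encodes the spike glycoprotein of the SARS-CoV-2 HK.3 lineage for pseudovirus production. It is maintained in E. coli as a high-copy plasmid through a ColE1/pUC-type origin and selected with ampicillin via the AmpR β-lactamase gene. A separate SV40 early promoter–neo–bGH poly(A) cassette provides a neomycin/G418-type resistance marker for mammalian cells.

The spike open reading frame is about 3.75 kb. As the name indicates, it lacks the C-terminal 18 residues, a truncation generally used to improve spike incorporation into pseudotyped particles. It carries the depositor's long list of HK.3 substitutions and deletions, which span the N-terminal domain, the receptor-binding domain (including L455F, F456L and F486P), the furin-site region and S2. The catalogue lists the promoter as CAG. However, the annotated sequence shows a CMV enhancer with CMV promoter segments followed by a truncated human β-globin intron, which matches the backbone name, so the promoter field and the feature table do not fully agree. Downstream, a WPRE enhances transcript stability and expression, and an SV40 polyadenylation signal lies after it, though it is annotated on the reverse strand. β-globin insulator elements and bacterial and T7 terminators flank the expression unit to shield it from neighbouring transcription.

The plasmid is intended for co-transfection with packaging and reporter constructs to generate HK.3 spike-pseudotyped virus. The associated work used it to assess escape from mRNA vaccine-induced humoral immunity.
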