Addgene plasmid #212572: pTwist-SARS-CoV-2 Spike-deltaC18 HK.3
Purpose: Encodes SARS-CoV-2 spike for HK.3 pseudovirus production
Depositing lab: Alejandro Balazs. Depositing organization: Massachusetts General Hospital. Publication: Ongoing evolution of SARS-CoV-2 drives escape from mRNA vaccine-induced humoral immunity. Roederer AL, Cao Y, Denis KS, Sheehan ML, Li CJ, Lam EC, Gregory DJ, Poznansky MC, Iafrate AJ, Canaday DH, Gravenstein S, Garcia-Beltran WF, Balazs AB. medRxiv [Preprint]. 2024 Mar 7:2024.03.05.24303815. doi: 10.1101/2024.03.05.24303815. PubMed 38496628.
Backbone
  Vector backbone: pTwist-CMV-BetaGlobin-WPRE-Neo
  Backbone manufacturer: Twist
  Vector type: Mammalian Expression
Growth in bacteria
  Bacterial resistance: Ampicillin, 100 μg/mL
  Growth temperature: 37°C
  Growth strain: DH5alpha
  Copy number: High Copy
Gene/Insert
  Gene/Insert name: SARS-CoV-2 Spike HK.3
  Species: Severe acute respiratory syndrome coronavirus 2
  Mutation: See Depositor Comments.
  Entrez Gene: S (a.k.a. GU280_gp02, spike glycoprotein)
  Promoter: CAG
  Cloning method: Ligation Independent Cloning
Terms and licenses: Academic/Nonprofit Terms; Industry Terms: Not Available to Industry
Depositor comments: Relevant mutations: T19I , deltaL24P25P26 , A27S , Q52H , V83A , G142D , deltaY144 , H146Q , Q183E , V213E , G252V , G339H , R346T , L368I , S371F , S373P , S375F , T376A , D405N , R408S , K417N , N440K , V445P , G446S , L455F , F456L , N460K , S477N , T478K , E484A , F486P , F490S , Q498R , N501Y , Y505H , D614G , H655Y , N679K , P681H , N764K , D796Y , Q954H , N969K Please visit https://www.medrxiv.org/content/10.1101/2024.03.05.24303815v1 for medRxiv preprint.
How to cite: pTwist-SARS-CoV-2 Spike-deltaC18 HK.3 was a gift from Alejandro Balazs (Addgene plasmid # 212572 ; http://n2t.net/addgene:212572 ; RRID:Addgene_212572)
